Addgene plasmid #208418: pKLV2-U6gRNA5(hBIRC3_1k)-PGKpuro2ABFP-W
Purpose: Lentiviral gRNA plasmid targeting human BIRC3 gene, co-expression of BFP tag
Depositing lab: Sok Ching Cheong. Depositing organization: Cancer Research Malaysia. Publication: High TNF and NF-kappaB Pathway Dependency Are Associated with AZD5582 Sensitivity in OSCC via CASP8-Dependent Apoptosis. Chai AWY, Tan YH, Ooi S, Yee PS, Yee SM, Lightfoot H, Barthorpe S, Garnett MJ, Cheong SC. Cancer Res Commun. 2024 Nov 1;4(11):2919-2932. doi: 10.1158/2767-9764.CRC-24-0136. PubMed 39360810.
Backbone
  Vector backbone: pKLV2-U6gRNA5(BbsI)-PGKpuro2ABFP-W
  Backbone size w/o insert (bp): 8648
  Vector type: Mammalian Expression, Lentiviral, CRISPR
  Selectable markers: Puromycin ; BFP
Growth in bacteria
  Bacterial resistance: Ampicillin, 100 μg/mL
  Growth temperature: 37°C
  Growth strain: NEB Stable
  Copy number: Unknown
Gene/Insert
  Gene/Insert name: BIRC3
  gRNA/shRNA sequence: GCTAAATTCCGTTAACAACT
  Species: H. sapiens (human)
  Mutation: N/A
  Entrez Gene: BIRC3 (a.k.a. AIP1, API2, CIAP2, HAIP1, HIAP1, IAP-1, MALT2, MIHC, RNF49, c-IAP2)
  Promoter: human U6
  Cloning method: Restriction Enzyme; 5′ cloning site BbsI (destroyed during cloning); 3′ cloning site BbsI (destroyed during cloning)
  Sequencing primers: 5′ AGATAATTAGAATTAATTTGACTG
Terms and licenses: Academic/Nonprofit Terms; Industry Terms: Not Available to Industry
Depositor comments: Used BbsI enzyme to clone in gRNA targeting gene of interest.
How to cite: pKLV2-U6gRNA5(hBIRC3_1k)-PGKpuro2ABFP-W was a gift from Sok Ching Cheong (Addgene plasmid # 208418 ; http://n2t.net/addgene:208418 ; RRID:Addgene_208418)
