[The description below was written by a language model from this plasmid's Addgene catalogue record and pLannotate feature annotations shown in this document.]
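Description:
pKLV2-U6gRNA5(hBIRC3_1k)-PGKpuro2ABFP-W is a lentiviral CRISPR guide RNA vector built on the pKLV2-U6gRNA5(BbsI)-PGKpuro2ABFP-W backbone, carrying a single guide directed against the human BIRC3 gene (also known as cIAP2). The guide was inserted between two BbsI sites, which were destroyed during cloning. This places it downstream of the human U6 RNA polymerase III promoter and directly upstream of a Streptococcus pyogenes tracrRNA-derived scaffold, so that a complete sgRNA is transcribed. The plasmid does not encode Cas9, so the nuclease has to be supplied separately in the target cells.

A second cassette uses the mouse PGK promoter to drive puromycin N-acetyltransferase joined, as the construct name indicates, through a 2A sequence to TagBFP. Transduced cells can therefore be selected with puromycin or tracked and sorted by blue fluorescence. A WPRE follows this cassette to enhance transcript expression. The viral portion has a CMV enhancer/promoter fused to a truncated HIV-1 5' LTR, which drives genomic RNA production in packaging cells. It also includes the Ψ packaging signal with a gag fragment, the RRE for Rev-dependent nuclear export, the cPPT/CTS, a truncated 3' LTR, and a bGH polyadenylation signal. Packaging functions must be provided in trans.

In bacteria the plasmid replicates from a high-copy ColE1/pUC-type origin under ampicillin selection, and it also carries an f1 origin and residual lac, T3 and T7 elements from the cloning backbone. The associated work concerns TNF/NF-κB pathway dependency and sensitivity to AZD5582 in oral squamous cell carcinoma, consistent with use of the vector for BIRC3 knockout in human cells.
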