Features (pLannotate 1.2.2; 28 found; start..end, strand, type, name):
    242..441     +  promoter       CMV promoter: human cytomegalovirus (CMV) immediate early promoter
    459..639     +  LTR            5' LTR (truncated): truncated 5' long terminal repeat (LTR) from HIV-1
    686..811     +  misc_feature   HIV-1 Ψ: packaging signal of human immunodeficiency virus type 1
    795..1133    +  CDS            HIV-1 gag (fragment): gag protein from human immunodeficiency virus 1; gag
   1310..1543    +  misc_feature   RRE: The Rev response element (RRE) of HIV-1 allows for Rev-dependent mRNA export from the nucleus to the cytoplasm.
   1920..2020    +  CDS            Rev (fragment): human immunodeficiency virus 1 (HIV-1) Rev protein; rev; enhances nuclear export of unspliced and incompletely spliced viral mRNAs
   2070..2187    +  misc_feature   cPPT/CTS: central polypurine tract and central termination sequence of HIV-1
   2262..2502    +  promoter       U6 promoter: RNA polymerase III promoter for human U6 snRNA
   2549..2616    +  misc_RNA       tracrRNA (fragment): trans-activating CRISPR RNA for the Streptococcus pyogenes CRISPR/Cas9 system
   2639..3138    +  promoter       PGK promoter: mouse phosphoglycerate kinase 1 promoter
   3178..3774    +  CDS            PuroR (fragment): puromycin N-acetyltransferase; pac from Streptomyces; confers resistance to puromycin
   3847..4545    +  CDS            TagBFP: TagBFP is a basic (constitutively fluorescent) blue fluorescent protein published in 2008, derived from Entacmaea quadricolor. It is reported to be a very rapidly-maturing monomer with very low acid sensitivity.
   4557..5143    +  misc_feature   WPRE: woodchuck hepatitis virus posttranscriptional regulatory element
   5137..5283    +  CDS            nef (fragment): NEF_HV1LA - Experimental evidence at protein level: Swiss-Prot protein existence level 1. Extracellular Nef protein targets CD4(+) T-lymphocytes for apoptosis by interacting with CXCR4 surface receptors. From Human immunodeficiency virus type 1 group M subtype B (isolate Lai) (HIV-1).
   5291..5469    +  LTR            5' LTR (truncated): truncated 5' long terminal repeat (LTR) from HIV-1
   5495..5606    +  polyA_signal   bGH poly(A) signal: bovine growth hormone polyadenylation signal
   5745..5763    -  promoter       T3 promoter: promoter for bacteriophage T3 RNA polymerase
   5808..5824    -  protein_bind   lac operator: The lac repressor binds to the lac operator to inhibit transcription in E. coli. This inhibition can be relieved by adding lactose or isopropyl-β-D-thiogalactopyranoside (IPTG). lac repressor encoded by lacI
   5832..5862    -  promoter       lac promoter: promoter for the E. coli lac operon
   5877..5898    -  protein_bind   CAP binding site: CAP binding activates transcription in the presence of cAMP. E. coli catabolite activator protein
   5911..6003    -  CDS            lacI (fragment): lac repressor; lacI; The lac repressor binds to the lac operator to inhibit transcription in E. coli. This inhibition can be relieved by adding lactose or isopropyl-β-D-thiogalactopyranoside (IPTG).
   6186..6774    -  rep_origin     ori: high-copy-number ColE1/pMB1/pBR322/pUC origin of replication
   6945..7805    -  CDS            AmpR: β-lactamase; bla; confers resistance to ampicillin, carbenicillin, and related antibiotics
   7806..7910    -  promoter       AmpR promoter: bla
   7963..8391    -  rep_origin     f1 ori (sequence partly withheld): f1 bacteriophage origin of replication; arrow indicates direction of (+) strand synthesis
   8396..8551    -  CDS            lacZα (fragment): LacZα fragment of β-galactosidase; lacZ fragment
   8559..8577    +  promoter       T7 promoter: promoter for bacteriophage T7 RNA polymerase
   8591..241     +  enhancer       CMV enhancer (across the origin): human cytomegalovirus immediate early enhancer
>Addgene plasmid #208418 | pKLV2-U6gRNA5(hBIRC3_1k)-PGKpuro2ABFP-W | addgene full sequence | sequence record 413525 | Addgene NGS Result
GTCAATAATGACGTATGTTCCCATAGTAACGCCAATAGGGACTTTCCATTGACGTCAATGGGTGGAGTAT
TTACGGTAAACTGCCCACTTGGCAGTACATCAAGTGTATCATATGCCAAGTACGCCCCCTATTGACGTCA
ATGACGGTAAATGGCCCGCCTGGCATTATGCCCAGTACATGACCTTATGGGACTTTCCTACTTGGCAGTA
CATCTACGTATTAGTCATCGCTATTACCATGGTGATGCGGTTTTGGCAGTACATCAATGGGCGTGGATAG
CGGTTTGACTCACGGGGATTTCCAAGTCTCCACCCCATTGACGTCAATGGGAGTTTGTTTTGGCACCAAA
ATCAACGGGACTTTCCAAAATGTCGTAACAACTCCGCCCCATTGACGCAAATGGGCGGTAGGCGTGTACG
GTGGGAGGTCTATATAAGCAGCGCGTTTTGCCTGTACTGGGTCTCTCTGGTTAGACCAGATCTGAGCCTG
GGAGCTCTCTGGCTAACTAGGGAACCCACTGCTTAAGCCTCAATAAAGCTTGCCTTGAGTGCTTCAAGTA
GTGTGTGCCCGTCTGTTGTGTGACTCTGGTAACTAGAGATCCCTCAGACCCTTTTAGTCAGTGTGGAAAA
TCTCTAGCAGTGGCGCCCGAACAGGGACTTGAAAGCGAAAGGGAAACCAGAGGAGCTCTCTCGACGCAGG
ACTCGGCTTGCTGAAGCGCGCACGGCAAGAGGCGAGGGGCGGCGACTGGTGAGTACGCCAAAAATTTTGA
CTAGCGGAGGCTAGAAGGAGAGAGATGGGTGCGAGAGCGTCAGTATTAAGCGGGGGAGAATTAGATCGCG
ATGGGAAAAAATTCGGTTAAGGCCAGGGGGAAAGAAAAAATATAAATTAAAACATATAGTATGGGCAAGC
AGGGAGCTAGAACGATTCGCAGTTAATCCTGGCCTGTTAGAAACATCAGAAGGCTGTAGACAAATACTGG
GACAGCTACAACCATCCCTTCAGACAGGATCAGAAGAACTTAGATCATTATATAATACAGTAGCAACCCT
CTATTGTGTGCATCAAAGGATAGAGATAAAAGACACCAAGGAAGCTTTAGACAAGATAGAGGAAGAGCAA
AACAAAAGTAAGACCACCGCACAGCAAGCGGCCGGCCGCGCTGATCTTCAGACCTGGAGGAGGAGATATG
AGGGACAATTGGAGAAGTGAATTATATAAATATAAAGTAGTAAAAATTGAACCATTAGGAGTAGCACCCA
CCAAGGCAAAGAGAAGAGTGGTGCAGAGAGAAAAAAGAGCAGTGGGAATAGGAGCTTTGTTCCTTGGGTT
CTTGGGAGCAGCAGGAAGCACTATGGGCGCAGCGTCAATGACGCTGACGGTACAGGCCAGACAATTATTG
TCTGGTATAGTGCAGCAGCAGAACAATTTGCTGAGGGCTATTGAGGCGCAACAGCATCTGTTGCAACTCA
CAGTCTGGGGCATCAAGCAGCTCCAGGCAAGAATCCTGGCTGTGGAAAGATACCTAAAGGATCAACAGCT
CCTGGGGATTTGGGGTTGCTCTGGAAAACTCATTTGCACCACTGCTGTGCCTTGGAATGCTAGTTGGAGT
AATAAATCTCTGGAACAGATTTGGAATCACACGACCTGGATGGAGTGGGACAGAGAAATTAACAATTACA
CAAGCTTAATACACTCCTTAATTGAAGAATCGCAAAACCAGCAAGAAAAGAATGAACAAGAATTATTGGA
ATTAGATAAATGGGCAAGTTTGTGGAATTGGTTTAACATAACAAATTGGCTGTGGTATATAAAATTATTC
ATAATGATAGTAGGAGGCTTGGTAGGTTTAAGAATAGTTTTTGCTGTACTTTCTATAGTGAATAGAGTTA
GGCAGGGATATTCACCATTATCGTTTCAGACCCACCTCCCAACCCCGAGGGGACCCGACAGGCCCGAAGG
AATAGAAGAAGAAGGTGGAGAGAGAGACAGAGACAGATCCATTCGATTAGTGAACGGATCGGCACTGCGT
GCGCCAATTCTGCAGACAAATGGCAGTATTCATCCACAATTTTAAAAGAAAAGGGGGGATTGGGGGGTAC
AGTGCAGGGGAAAGAATAGTAGACATAATAGCAACAGACATACAAACTAAAGAATTACAAAAACAAATTA
CAAAAATTCAAAATTTTCGGGTTTATTACAGGGACAGCAGAGATCCAGTTTGGTTAGTACCGGGCCCTAC
GCGTCCAAGGTCGGGCAGGAAGAGGGCCTATTTCCCATGATTCCTTCATATTTGCATATACGATACAAGG
CTGTTAGAGAGATAATTAGAATTAATTTGACTGTAAACACAAAGATATTAGTACAAAATACGTGACGTAG
AAAGTAATAATTTCTTGGGTAGTTTGCAGTTTTAAAATTATGTTTTAAAATGGACTATCATATGCTTACC
GTAACTTGAAAGTATTTCGATTTCTTGGCTTTATATATCTTGTGGAAAGGACGAAACACCGCTAAATTCC
GTTAACAACTGTTTAAGAGCTATGCTGGAAACAGCATAGCAAGTTTAAATAAGGCTAGTCCGTTATCAAC
TTGAAAAAGTGGCACCGAGTCGGTGCTTTTTTTGGATCCAATTCTACCGGGTAGGGGAGGCGCTTTTCCC
AAGGCAGTCTGGAGCATGCGCTTTAGCAGCCCCGCTGGGCACTTGGCGCTACACAAGTGGCCTCTGGCCT
CGCACACATTCCACATCCACCGGTAGGCGCCAACCGGCTCCGTTCTTTGGTGGCCCCTTCGCGCCACCTT
CTACTCCTCCCCTAGTCAGGAAGTTCCCCCCCGCCCCGCAGCTCGCGTCGTGCAGGACGTGACAAATGGA
AGTAGCACGTCTCACTAGTCTCGTGCAGATGGACAGCACCGCTGAGCAATGGAAGCGGGTAGGCCTTTGG
GGCAGCGGCCAATAGCAGCTTTGCTCCTTCGCTTTCTGGGCTCAGAGGCTGGGAAGGGGTGGGTCCGGGG
GCGGGCTCAGGGGCGGGCTCAGGGGCGGGGCGGGCGCCCGAAGGTCCTCCGGAGGCCCGGCATTCTGCAC
GCTTCAAAAGCGCACGTCTGCCGCGCTGTTCTCCTCTTCCTCATCTCCGGGCCTTTCGACCTGCATCCAT
CTAGATCTCGAGCAGCTGAAGCTTACCATGACCGAGTACAAGCCCACGGTGCGCCTCGCCACCCGCGACG
ACGTCCCCAGGGCCGTACGCACCCTCGCCGCCGCGTTCGCCGACTACCCCGCCACGCGCCACACCGTCGA
TCCGGACCGCCACATCGAGCGGGTCACCGAGCTGCAAGAACTCTTCCTCACGCGCGTCGGGCTCGACATC
GGCAAGGTGTGGGTCGCGGACGACGGCGCCGCGGTGGCGGTCTGGACCACGCCGGAGAGCGTCGAAGCGG
GGGCGGTGTTCGCCGAGATCGGCCCGCGCATGGCCGAGTTGAGCGGTTCCCGGCTGGCCGCGCAGCAACA
GATGGAAGGCCTCCTGGCGCCGCACCGGCCCAAGGAGCCCGCGTGGTTCCTGGCCACCGTCGGCGTCTCG
CCCGACCACCAGGGCAAGGGTCTGGGCAGCGCCGTCGTGCTCCCCGGAGTGGAGGCGGCCGAGCGCGCCG
GGGTGCCCGCCTTCCTGGAGACCTCCGCGCCCCGCAACCTCCCCTTCTACGAGCGGCTCGGCTTCACCGT
CACCGCCGACGTCGAGGTGCCCGAAGGACCGCGCACCTGGTGCATGACCCGCAAGCCCGGTGCCGGCGGC
GGGTCCGGAGGAGAGGGCAGAGGAAGTCTCCTAACATGCGGTGACGTGGAGGAGAATCCTGGCCCAATGA
GCGAGCTGATTAAGGAGAACATGCACATGAAGCTGTACATGGAGGGCACCGTGGACAACCATCACTTCAA
GTGCACATCCGAGGGCGAAGGCAAGCCCTACGAGGGCACCCAGACCATGAGAATCAAGGTGGTCGAGGGC
GGCCCTCTCCCCTTCGCCTTCGACATCCTGGCTACTAGCTTCCTCTACGGCAGCAAGACCTTCATCAACC
ACACCCAGGGCATCCCCGACTTCTTCAAGCAGTCCTTCCCTGAGGGCTTCACATGGGAGAGAGTCACCAC
ATACGAGGACGGGGGCGTGCTGACCGCTACCCAGGACACCAGCCTCCAGGACGGCTGCCTCATCTACAAC
GTCAAGATCAGAGGGGTGAACTTCACATCCAACGGCCCTGTGATGCAGAAGAAAACACTCGGCTGGGAGG
CCTTCACCGAGACGCTGTACCCCGCTGACGGCGGCCTGGAAGGCAGAAACGACATGGCCCTGAAGCTCGT
GGGCGGGAGCCATCTGATCGCAAACATCAAGACCACATATAGATCCAAGAAACCCGCTAAGAACCTCAAG
ATGCCTGGCGTCTACTATGTGGACTACAGACTGGAAAGAATCAAGGAGGCCAACAACGAGACCTACGTCG
AGCAGCACGAGGTGGCAGTGGCCAGATACTGCGACCTCCCTAGCAAACTGGGGCACAAGCTTAATTGAGC
GGCCGCTCAACCTCTGGATTACAAAATTTGTGAAAGATTGACTGGTATTCTTAACTATGTTGCTCCTTTT
ACGCTATGTGGATACGCTGCTTTAATGCCTTTGTATCATGCTATTGCTTCCCGTATGGCTTTCATTTTCT
CCTCCTTGTATAAATCCTGGTTGCTGTCTCTTTATGAGGAGTTGTGGCCCGTTGTCAGGCAACGTGGCGT
GGTGTGCACTGTGTTTGCTGACGCAACCCCCACTGGTTGGGGCATTGCCACCACCTGTCAGCTCCTTTCC
GGGACTTTCGCTTTCCCCCTCCCTATTGCCACGGCGGAACTCATCGCCGCCTGCCTTGCCCGCTGCTGGA
CAGGGGCTCGGCTGTTGGGCACTGACAATTCCGTGGTGTTGTCGGGGAAATCATCGTCCTTTCCTTGGCT
GCTCGCCTGTGTTGCCACCTGGATTCTGCGCGGGACGTCCTTCTGCTACGTCCCTTCGGCCCTCAATCCA
GCGGACCTTCCTTCCCGCGGCCTGCTGCCGGCTCTGCGGCCTCTTCCGCGTCTACGCCTTCGCCCTCAGA
CGAGTCGGATCTCCCTTTGGGCCGCCTCCCCGCAGGTACCTTTAAGACCAATGACTTACAAGGCAGCTGT
AGATCTTAGCCACTTTTTAAAAGAAAAGGGGGGACTGGAAGGGCTAATTCACTCCCAAAGAAGTCAAGAT
CTGCTTTTTGCCTGTACTGGGTCTCTCTGGTTAGACCAGAGTCTCTCTGGTTAGACCAGATCTGAGCCTG
GGAGCTCTCTGGCTAACTAGGGAACCCACTGCTTAAGCCTCAATAAAGCTTGCCTTGAGTGCTTCAAGTA
GTGTGTGCCCGTCTGTTGTGTGACTCTGGTAACTAGAGATCCCTCAGACCCTTTTAGTCAGTGTGGAAAA
TCTCTAGCAGTTTAAACCCGCTGATCAGCCTCGACTGTGCCTTCTAGTTGCCAGCCATCTGTTGTTTGCC
CCTCCCCCGTGCCTTCCTTGACCCTGGAAGGTGCCACTCCCACTGTCCTTTCCTAATAAAATGAGGAAAT
TGCATCGCATTGTCTGAGTAGGTGTCATTCTATTCTGGGGGGTGGGGTGGGGCAGGACAGCAAGGGGGAG
GATTGGGAAGTCAATAGCAGGCATGCTGGGGATGCGGTGGGCTCTATGGGCGGCCGTTAATTAAGCTTTT
GTTCCCTTTAGTGAGGGTTAATTGCGCGCTTGGCGTAATCATGGTCATAGCTGTTTCCTGTGTGAAATTG
TTATCCGCTCACAATTCCACACAACATACGAGCCGGGAGCATAAAGTGTAAAGCCTGGGGTGCCTAATGA
GTGAGCTAACTCACATTAATTGCGTTGCGCTCACTGCCCGCTTTCCAGTCGGGAAACCTGTCGTGCCAGC
TGCATTAATGAATCGGCCAACGCGCGGGGAGAGGCGGTTTGCGTATTGGGCGCTCTTCCGCTTCCTCGCT
CACTGACTCGCTGCGCTCGGTCGTTCGGCTGCGGCGAGCGGTATCAGCTCACTCAAAGGCGGTAATACGG
TTATCCACAGAATCAGGGGATAACGCAGGAAAGAACATGTGAGCAAAAGGCCAGCAAAAGGCCAGGAACC
GTAAAAAGGCCGCGTTGCTGGCGTTTTTCCATAGGCTCCGCCCCCCTGACGAGCATCACAAAAATCGACG
CTCAAGTCAGAGGTGGCGAAACCCGACAGGACTATAAAGATACCAGGCGTTTCCCCCTGGAAGCTCCCTC
GTGCGCTCTCCTGTTCCGACCCTGCCGCTTACCGGATACCTGTCCGCCTTTCTCCCTTCGGGAAGCGTGG
CGCTTTCTCATAGCTCACGCTGTAGGTATCTCAGTTCGGTGTAGGTCGTTCGCTCCAAGCTGGGCTGTGT
GCACGAACCCCCCGTTCAGCCCGACCGCTGCGCCTTATCCGGTAACTATCGTCTTGAGTCCAACCCGGTA
AGACACGACTTATCGCCACTGGCAGCAGCCACTGGTAACAGGATTAGCAGAGCGAGGTATGTAGGCGGTG
CTACAGAGTTCTTGAAGTGGTGGCCTAACTACGGCTACACTAGAAGAACAGTATTTGGTATCTGCGCTCT
GCTGAAGCCAGTTACCTTCGGAAAAAGAGTTGGTAGCTCTTGATCCGGCAAACAAACCACCGCTGGTAGC
GGTGGTTTTTTTGTTTGCAAGCAGCAGATTACGCGCAGAAAAAAAGGATCTCAAGAAGATCCTTTGATCT
TTTCTACGGGGTCTGACGCTCAGTGGAACGAAAACTCACGTTAAGGGATTTTGGTCATGAGATTATCAAA
AAGGATCTTCACCTAGATCCTTTTAAATTAAAAATGAAGTTTTAAATCAATCTAAAGTATATATGAGTAA
ACTTGGTCTGACAGTTACCAATGCTTAATCAGTGAGGCACCTATCTCAGCGATCTGTCTATTTCGTTCAT
CCATAGTTGCCTGACTCCCCGTCGTGTAGATAACTACGATACGGGAGGGCTTACCATCTGGCCCCAGTGC
TGCAATGATACCGCGAGACCCACGCTCACCGGCTCCAGATTTATCAGCAATAAACCAGCCAGCCGGAAGG
GCCGAGCGCAGAAGTGGTCCTGCAACTTTATCCGCCTCCATCCAGTCTATTAATTGTTGCCGGGAAGCTA
GAGTAAGTAGTTCGCCAGTTAATAGTTTGCGCAACGTTGTTGCCATTGCTACAGGCATCGTGGTGTCACG
CTCGTCGTTTGGTATGGCTTCATTCAGCTCCGGTTCCCAACGATCAAGGCGAGTTACATGATCCCCCATG
TTGTGCAAAAAAGCGGTTAGCTCCTTCGGTCCTCCGATCGTTGTCAGAAGTAAGTTGGCCGCAGTGTTAT
CACTCATGGTTATGGCAGCACTGCATAATTCTCTTACTGTCATGCCATCCGTAAGATGCTTTTCTGTGAC
TGGTGAGTACTCAACCAAGTCATTCTGAGAATAGTGTATGCGGCGACCGAGTTGCTCTTGCCCGGCGTCA
ATACGGGATAATACCGCGCCACATAGCAGAACTTTAAAAGTGCTCATCATTGGAAAACGTTCTTCGGGGC
GAAAACTCTCAAGGATCTTACCGCTGTTGAGATCCAGTTCGATGTAACCCACTCGTGCACCCAACTGATC
TTCAGCATCTTTTACTTTCACCAGCGTTTCTGGGTGAGCAAAAACAGGAAGGCAAAATGCCGCAAAAAAG
GGAATAAGGGCGACACGGAAATGTTGAATACTCATACTCTTCCTTTTTCAATATTATTGAAGCATTTATC
AGGGTTATTGTCTCATGAGCGGATACATATTTGAATGTATTTAGAAAAATAAACAAATAGGGGTTCCGCG
CACATTTCCCCGAAAAGTGCCACCTAAATTGTAAGCGTTAATATTTTGTTAAAATTCGCGTTAAATTTTT
GTTAAATCAGCTCATTTTTTAACCAATAGGCCGAAATCGGCAAAATCCCTTATAAATCAAAAGAATAGAC
CGAGATAGGGT
[37 nt withheld, positions 8062-8098]
AAAGAACGTGGACTCCAACGTCAAAGG
[49 nt withheld, positions 8126-8174]
T
[91 nt withheld, positions 8176-8266]
G
[124 nt withheld, positions 8268-8391]
CCCATTCGCCATTCAGGCTGCGCAACTGTTGGGAAGGGCGATCGGTGCGGGCCTCTTCGCTATTACGCCA
GCTGGCGAAAGGGGGATGTGCTGCAAGGCGATTAAGTTGGGTAACGCCAGGGTTTTCCCAGTCACGACGT
TGTAAAACGACGGCCAGTGAGCGCGCGTAATACGACTCACTATAGGGCGAATTGACTAGTACATAACTTA
CGGTAAATGGCCCGCCTGGCTGACCGCCCAACGACCCCCGCCCATTGAC
